>Addgene plasmid #107925 | pROS11 | depositor full sequence | sequence record 203544 | Full Sequence
CAACTTTCACTTCTACAGCGTTTGACCAAAATCTTTTGAACAGAACATTGTAGGGTGTGAAAAAATGCGC
ACCTTTACCGCTAGCCCAAGAGGGCACTACAAAATCTAGAGTTGTACTTCAAACGTACATGTAATCACCT
TGTATATACTCGAAAGAAAACATCAAGTTTCTGTATAAATATGAGTGAAAGCATAATCATACATTATCTT
TTCAAAGAAGCTCCAGCTTTTGTTCCCTTTAGTGAGGGTATTCACGTAGACGGATAGGTATAGCCAGACA
TCAGCAGCATACTTCGGGAACCGTAGGCTCTAGAGAGAGGCGGTTTGCGTATTGGGCGCTCTTCCGCTTC
CTCGCTCACTGACTCGCTGCGCTCGGTCGTTCGGCTGCGGCGAGCGGTATCAGCTCACTCAAAGGCGGTA
ATACGGTTATCCACAGAATCAGGGGATAACGCAGGAAAGAACATGTGAGCAAAAGGCCAGCAAAAGGCCA
GGAACCGTAAAAAGGCCGCGTTGCTGGCGTTTTTCCATAGGCTCCGCCCCCCTGACGAGCATCACAAAAA
TCGACGCTCAAGTCAGAGGTGGCGAAACCCGACAGGACTATAAAGATACCAGGCGTTTCCCCCTGGAAGC
TCCCTCGTGCGCTCTCCTGTTCCGACCCTGCCGCTTACCGGATACCTGTCCGCCTTTCTCCCTTCGGGAA
GCGTGGCGCTTTCTCATAGCTCACGCTGTAGGTATCTCAGTTCGGTGTAGGTCGTTCGCTCCAAGCTGGG
CTGTGTGCACGAACCCCCCGTTCAGCCCGACCGCTGCGCCTTATCCGGTAACTATCGTCTTGAGTCCAAC
CCGGTAAGACACGACTTATCGCCACTGGCAGCAGCCACTGGTAACAGGATTAGCAGAGCGAGGTATGTAG
GCGGTGCTACAGAGTTCTTGAAGTGGTGGCCTAACTACGGCTACACTAGAAGGACAGTATTTGGTATCTG
CGCTCTGCTGAAGCCAGTTACCTTCGGAAAAAGAGTTGGTAGCTCTTGATCCGGCAAACAAACCACCGCT
GGTAGCGGTGGTTTTTTTGTTTGCAAGCAGCAGATTACGCGCAGAAAAAAAGGATCTCAAGAAGATCCTT
TGATCTTTTCTACGGGGTCTGACGCTCAGTGGAACGAAAACTCACGTTAAGGGATTTTGGTCATGAGATT
ATCAAAAAGGATCTTCACCTAGATCCTTTTAAATTAAAAATGAAGTTTTAAATCAATCTAAAGTATATAT
GAGTAAACTTGGTCTGACAGTTACCAATGCTTAATCAGTGAGGCACCTATCTCAGCGATCTGTCTATTTC
GTTCATCCATAGTTGCCTGACTCCCCGTCGTGTAGATAACTACGATACGGGAGGGCTTACCATCTGGCCC
CAGTGCTGCAATGATACCGCGAGACCCACGCTCACCGGCTCCAGATTTATCAGCAATAAACCAGCCAGCC
GGAAGGGCCGAGCGCAGAAGTGGTCCTGCAACTTTATCCGCCTCCATCCAGTCTATTAATTGTTGCCGGG
AAGCTAGAGTAAGTAGTTCGCCAGTTAATAGTTTGCGCAACGTTGTTGCCATTGCTACAGGCATCGTGGT
GTCACGCTCGTCGTTTGGTATGGCTTCATTCAGCTCCGGTTCCCAACGATCAAGGCGAGTTACATGATCC
CCCATGTTGTGCAAAAAAGCGGTTAGCTCCTTCGGTCCTCCGATCGTTGTCAGAAGTAAGTTGGCCGCAG
TGTTATCACTCATGGTTATGGCAGCACTGCATAATTCTCTTACTGTCATGCCATCCGTAAGATGCTTTTC
TGTGACTGGTGAGTACTCAACCAAGTCATTCTGAGAATAGTGTATGCGGCGACCGAGTTGCTCTTGCCCG
GCGTCAATACGGGATAATACCGCGCCACATAGCAGAACTTTAAAAGTGCTCATCATTGGAAAACGTTCTT
CGGGGCGAAAACTCTCAAGGATCTTACCGCTGTTGAGATCCAGTTCGATGTAACCCACTCGTGCACCCAA
CTGATCTTCAGCATCTTTTACTTTCACCAGCGTTTCTGGGTGAGCAAAAACAGGAAGGCAAAATGCCGCA
AAAAAGGGAATAAGGGCGACACGGAAATGTTGAATACTCATACTCTTCCTTTTTCAATATTATTGAAGCA
TTTATCAGGGTTATTGTCTCATGAGCGGATACATATTTGAATGTATTTAGAAAAATAAACAAATAGGGGT
TCCGCGCACTCGAGACTATATGTGAAGGCATGGCTATGGCACGGCAGACATTCCGCCAGATCATCAATAG
GCACCTTCGTACGCTGCAGGTCGACAACCCTTAATATAACTTCGTATAATGTATGCTATACGAAGTTATT
AGGTCTAGAGATCTGTTTAGCTTGCCTCGTCCCCGCCGGGTCACCCGGCCAGCGACATGGAGGCCCAGAA
TACCCTCCTTGACAGTCTTGACGTGCGCAGCTCAGGGGCATGATGTGACTGTCGCCCGTACATTTAGCCC
ATACATCCCCATGTATAATCATTTGCATCCATACATTTTGATGGCCGCACGGCGCGAAGCAAAAATTACG
GCTCCTCGCTGCAGACCTGCGAGCAGGGAAACGCTCCCCTCACAGACGCGTTGAATTGTCCCCACGCCGC
GCCCCTGTAGAGAAATATAAAAGGTTAGGATTTGCCACTGAGGTTCTTCTTTCATATACTTCCTTTTAAA
ATCTTGCTAGGATACAGTTCTCACATCACATCCGAACATAAACAAGGATCCATGCCACAATCTTGGGAAG
AATTGGCTGCTGACAAGAGAGCTAGATTGGCTAAGACTATCCCAGACGAATGGAAGGTTCAAACTTTGCC
AGCTGAAGACTCTGTTATCGACTTCCCAAAGAAGTCTGGTATCTTGTCTGAAGCTGAATTGAAGATCACT
GAAGCTTCTGCTGCTGACTTGGTTTCTAAGTTGGCTGCTGGTGAATTGACTTCTGTTGAAGTTACTTTGG
CTTTCTGTAAGAGAGCTGCTATCGCTCAACAATTGACTAACTGTGCTCACGAATTCTTCCCAGACGCTGC
TTTGGCTCAAGCTAGAGAATTGGACGAATACTACGCTAAGCACAAGAGACCAGTTGGTCCATTGCACGGT
TTGCCAATCTCTTTGAAGGACCAATTGAGAGTTAAGGGTTACGAAACTTCTATGGGTTACATCTCTTGGT
TGAACAAGTACGACGAAGGTGACTCTGTTTTGACTACTATGTTGAGAAAGGCTGGTGCTGTTTTCTACGT
TAAGACTTCTGTTCCACAAACTTTGATGGTTTGTGAAACTGTTAACAACATCATCGGTAGAACTGTTAAC
CCAAGAAACAAGAACTGGTCTTGTGGTGGTTCTTCTGGTGGTGAAGGTGCTATCGTTGGTATCAGAGGTG
GTGTTATCGGTGTTGGTACTGACATCGGTGGTTCTATCAGAGTTCCAGCTGCTTTCAACTTCTTGTACGG
TTTGAGACCATCTCACGGTAGATTGCCATACGCTAAGATGGCTAACTCTATGGAAGGTCAAGAAACTGTA
CACTCTGTTGTTGGTCCAATCACTCACTCTGTTGAAGACTTGAGATTGTTCACTAAGTCTGTTTTGGGTC
AAGAACCATGGAAGTACGACTCTAAGGTTATCCCAATGCCATGGAGACAATCTGAATCTGACATCATCGC
TTCTAAGATCAAGAACGGTGGTTTGAACATCGGTTACTACAACTTCGACGGTAACGTTTTGCCACACCCA
CCAATCTTGAGAGGTGTTGAAACTACTGTTGCTGCTTTGGCTAAGGCTGGTCACACTGTTACTCCATGGA
CTCCATACAAGCACGACTTCGGTCACGACTTGATCTCTCACATCTACGCTGCTGACGGTTCTGCTGACGT
TATGAGAGACATCTCTGCTTCTGGTGAACCAGCTATCCCAAACATCAAGGACTTGTTGAACCCAAACATC
AAGGCTGTTAACATGAACGAATTGTGGGACACTCACTTGCAAAAGTGGAACTACCAAATGGAATACTTGG
AAAAGTGGAGAGAAGCTGAAGAAAAGGCTGGTAAGGAATTGGACGCTATCATCGCTCCAATCACTCCAAC
TGCTGCTGTTAGACACGACCAATTCAGATACTACGGTTACGCTTCTGTTATCAACTTGTTGGACTTCACT
TCTGTTGTTGTTCCAGTTACTTTCGCTGACAAGAACATCGACAAGAAGAACGAATCTTTCAAGGCTGTTT
CTGAATTGGACGCTTTGGTTCAAGAAGAATACGACCCAGAAGCTTACCACGGTGCTCCAGTTGCTGTTCA
AGTTATCGGTAGAAGATTGTCTGAAGAAAGAACTTTGGCTATCGCTGAAGAAGTTGGTAAGTTGTTGGGT
AACGTTGTTACTCCATAACTCGAGGACAATAAAAAGATTCTTGTTTTCAAGAACTTGTCATTTGTATAGT
TTTTTTATATTGTAGTTGTTCTATTTTAATCAAATGTTAGCGTGATTTATATTTTTTTTCGCCTCGACAT
CATCTGCCCAGATGCGAAGTTAAGTGCGCAGAAAGTAATATCATGCGTCAATCGTATGTGAATGCTGGTC
GCTATACTGGAGCTCTCGAGAACCCTTAATATAACTTCGTATAATGTATGCTATACGAAGTTATTAGGTG
ATATCAGATCCACTAGTGGCCTATGCCACCTTTCGAGAGGACGATGCCCGTGTCTAAATGATTCGACCAG
CCTAAGAATGTTCAACCCCTCACTAAAGGGAACAAAAGCTGGAGCTTCTTTGAAAAGATAATGTATGATT
ATGCTTTCACTCATATTTATACAGAAACTTGATGTTTTCTTTCGAGTATATACAAGGTGATTACATGTAC
GTTTGAAGTACAACTCTAGATTTTGTAGTGCCCTCTTGGGCTAGCGGTAAAGGTGCGCATTTTTTCACAC
CCTACAATGTTCTGTTCAAAAGATTTTGGTCAAACGCTGTAGAAGTGAAAGTTGGTGCGCATGTTTCGGC
GTTCGAAACTTCTCCGCAGTGAAAGATAAATGATCACTTGAAGATTCTTTAGTGTGTTTTAGAGCTAGAA
ATAGCAAGTTAAAATAAGGCTAGTCCGTTATCAACTTGAAAAAGTGGCACCGAGTCGGTGGTGCTTTTTT
TGTTTTTTATGTCTTCGAGTCATGTAATTAGTTATGTCACGCTTACGTTCACGCCCTCCACGCATTTAAG
CATAAACACGCACTATGCCGTTCTTCTCATGTATATATATATACAGGCAACACGCAGATATAGGTGCGAC
GTGAACAGTGAGCTGTATGTGCGCAGCTCGCGTTGCATTTTCGGAAGCGCTCGTTTTCGGAAACGCTTTG
AAGTTCCTATTCCGAAGTTCCTATTCTGTAGAAAGTATAGGAACTTCAGAGCGCTTTTGAAAACCAAAAG
CGCTCTGAAGACGCACTTTCAAAAAACCAAAAACGCACCGGACTGTAACGAGCTACTAAAATATTGCGAA
TACCGCTTCCACAAACATTGCTCAAAAGTATCTCTTTGCTATATATCTCTGTGCTATATCCCTATATAAC
CTACCCATCCACCTTTCGCTCCTTGAACTTGCATCTAAACTCGACCTCTACATTTTTTATGTTTATCTCT
AGTATTACTCTTTAGACAAAAAAATTGTAGTAAGAACTATTCATAGAGTGAATCGAAAACAATACGAAAA
TGTAAACATTTCCTATACGTAGTATATAGAGACAAAATAGAAGAAACCGTTCATAATTTTCTGACCAATG
AAGAATCATCAACGCTATCACTTTCTGTTCACAAAGTATGCGCAATCCACATCGGTATAGAATATAATCG
GGGATGCCTTTATCTTGAAAAAATGCACCCGCAGCTTCGCTAGTAATCAGTAAACGCGGGAAGTGGAGTC
AGGCTTTTTTTATGGAAGAGAAAATAGACACCAAAGTAGCCTTCTTCTAACCTTAACGGACCTACAGTGC
AAAAAGTTATCAAGAGACTGCATTATAGAGCGCACAAAGGAGAAAAAAAGTAATCTAAGATGCTTTGTTA
GAAAAATAGCGCTCTCGGGATGCATTTTTGTAGAACAAAAAAGAAGTATAGATTCTTTGTTGGTAAAATA
GCGCTCTCGCGTTGCATTTCTGTTCTGTAAAAATGCAGCTCAGATTCTTTGTTTGAAAAATTAGCGCTCT
CGCGTTGCATTTTTGTTTTACAAAAATGAAGCACAGATTCTTCGTTGGTAAAATAGCGCTTTCGCGTTGC
ATTTCTGTTCTGTAAAAATGCAGCTCAGATTCTTTGTTTGAAAAATTAGCGCTCTCGCGTTGCATTTTTG
TTCTACAAAATGAAGCACAGATGCTTCGTTGGAGGGCGTGAACGTAAGCGTGACATAACTAATTACATGA
CTCGAAGACATAAAAAACAAAAAAAGCACCACCGACTCGGTGCCACTTTTTCAAGTTGATAACGGACTAG
CCTTATTTTAACTTGCTATTTCTAGCTCTAAAACTCCTCCATAGAGAACGTATCGATCATTTATCTTTCA
CTGCGGAGAAGTTTCGAACGCCGAAACATGCGCAC
Features (pLannotate 1.2.2; 17 found; start..end, strand, type, name):
    522..1110    -  rep_origin     ori: high-copy-number ColE1/pMB1/pBR322/pUC origin of replication
   1281..2141    -  CDS            AmpR: β-lactamase; bla; confers resistance to ampicillin, carbenicillin, and related antibiotics
   2142..2246    -  promoter       AmpR promoter: bla
   2346..2379    -  protein_bind   loxP: Cre-mediated recombination occurs in the 8-bp core sequence (GCATACAT). Cre recombinase
   2434..2775    +  promoter       TEF promoter: Ashbya gossypii TEF promoter
   2782..4425    +  CDS            amdS: AMDS_EMENI - Experimental evidence at transcript level: Swiss-Prot protein existence level 2. Allows acetamide to be used as a sole carbon or nitrogen source. From Emericella nidulans (strain FGSC A4 / ATCC 38163 / CBS 112.46 / NRRL 194 / M139) (Aspergillus nidulans).
   4435..4629    +  terminator     TEF terminator: Ashbya gossypii TEF terminator
   4651..4684    -  protein_bind   loxP: Cre-mediated recombination occurs in the 8-bp core sequence (GCATACAT). Cre recombinase
   4807..5075    +  promoter       SNR52 promoter: promoter for the S. cerevisiae small nucleolar RNA gene SNR52
   5096..5170    +  misc_RNA       gRNA scaffold: guide RNA scaffold for the Streptococcus pyogenes CRISPR/Cas9 system
   5175..5194    +  terminator     SUP4 terminator: transcription terminator for the S. cerevisiae SUP4 tRNA gene
   5200..5239    +  terminator     CYC1 terminator (fragment): S. cerevisiae CYC1; transcription terminator for CYC1
   5240..6400    +  rep_origin     2μ ori: yeast 2μ plasmid origin of replication
   6401..6440    -  terminator     CYC1 terminator (fragment): S. cerevisiae CYC1; transcription terminator for CYC1
   6446..6465    -  terminator     SUP4 terminator: transcription terminator for the S. cerevisiae SUP4 tRNA gene
   6470..6544    -  misc_RNA       gRNA scaffold: guide RNA scaffold for the Streptococcus pyogenes CRISPR/Cas9 system
   6565..218     -  promoter       SNR52 promoter (across the origin): promoter for the S. cerevisiae small nucleolar RNA gene SNR52
