>Addgene plasmid #107925 | pROS11 | addgene full sequence | sequence record 208540 | Addgene NGS Result
CAACTTTCACTTCTACAGCGTTTGACCAAAATCTTTTGAACAGAACATTGTAGGGTGTGAAAAAATGCGC
ACCTTTACCGCTAGCCCAAGAGGGCACTACAAAATCTAGAGTTGTACTTCAAACGTACATGTAATCACCT
TGTATATACTCGAAAGAAAACATCAAGTTTCTGTATAAATATGAGTGAAAGCATAATCATACATTATCTT
TTCAAAGAAGCTCCAGCTTTTGTTCCCTTTAGTGAGGGTATTCACGTAGACGGATAGGTATAGCCAGACA
TCAGCAGCATACTTCGGGAACCGTAGGCTCTAGAGAGAGGCGGTTTGCGTATTGGGCGCTCTTCCGCTTC
CTCGCTCACTGACTCGCTGCGCTCGGTCGTTCGGCTGCGGCGAGCGGTATCAGCTCACTCAAAGGCGGTA
ATACGGTTATCCACAGAATCAGGGGATAACGCAGGAAAGAACATGTGAGCAAAAGGCCAGCAAAAGGCCA
GGAACCGTAAAAAGGCCGCGTTGCTGGCGTTTTTCCATAGGCTCCGCCCCCCTGACGAGCATCACAAAAA
TCGACGCTCAAGTCAGAGGTGGCGAAACCCGACAGGACTATAAAGATACCAGGCGTTTCCCCCTGGAAGC
TCCCTCGTGCGCTCTCCTGTTCCGACCCTGCCGCTTACCGGATACCTGTCCGCCTTTCTCCCTTCGGGAA
GCGTGGCGCTTTCTCATAGCTCACGCTGTAGGTATCTCAGTTCGGTGTAGGTCGTTCGCTCCAAGCTGGG
CTGTGTGCACGAACCCCCCGTTCAGCCCGACCGCTGCGCCTTATCCGGTAACTATCGTCTTGAGTCCAAC
CCGGTAAGACACGACTTATCGCCACTGGCAGCAGCCACTGGTAACAGGATTAGCAGAGCGAGGTATGTAG
GCGGTGCTACAGAGTTCTTGAAGTGGTGGCCTAACTACGGCTACACTAGAAGGACAGTATTTGGTATCTG
CGCTCTGCTGAAGCCAGTTACCTTCGGAAAAAGAGTTGGTAGCTCTTGATCCGGCAAACAAACCACCGCT
GGTAGCGGTGGTTTTTTTGTTTGCAAGCAGCAGATTACGCGCAGAAAAAAAGGATCTCAAGAAGATCCTT
TGATCTTTTCTACGGGGTCTGACGCTCAGTGGAACGAAAACTCACGTTAAGGGATTTTGGTCATGAGATT
ATCAAAAAGGATCTTCACCTAGATCCTTTTAAATTAAAAATGAAGTTTTAAATCAATCTAAAGTATATAT
GAGTAAACTTGGTCTGACAGTTACCAATGCTTAATCAGTGAGGCACCTATCTCAGCGATCTGTCTATTTC
GTTCATCCATAGTTGCCTGACTCCCCGTCGTGTAGATAACTACGATACGGGAGGGCTTACCATCTGGCCC
CAGTGCTGCAATGATACCGCGAGACCCACGCTCACCGGCTCCAGATTTATCAGCAATAAACCAGCCAGCC
GGAAGGGCCGAGCGCAGAAGTGGTCCTGCAACTTTATCCGCCTCCATCCAGTCTATTAATTGTTGCCGGG
AAGCTAGAGTAAGTAGTTCGCCAGTTAATAGTTTGCGCAACGTTGTTGCCATTGCTACAGGCATCGTGGT
GTCACGCTCGTCGTTTGGTATGGCTTCATTCAGCTCCGGTTCCCAACGATCAAGGCGAGTTACATGATCC
CCCATGTTGTGCAAAAAAGCGGTTAGCTCCTTCGGTCCTCCGATCGTTGTCAGAAGTAAGTTGGCCGCAG
TGTTATCACTCATGGTTATGGCAGCACTGCATAATTCTCTTACTGTCATGCCATCCGTAAGATGCTTTTC
TGTGACTGGTGAGTACTCAACCAAGTCATTCTGAGAATAGTGTATGCGGCGACCGAGTTGCTCTTGCCCG
GCGTCAATACGGGATAATACCGCGCCACATAGCAGAACTTTAAAAGTGCTCATCATTGGAAAACGTTCTT
CGGGGCGAAAACTCTCAAGGATCTTACCGCTGTTGAGATCCAGTTCGATGTAACCCACTCGTGCACCCAA
CTGATCTTCAGCATCTTTTACTTTCACCAGCGTTTCTGGGTGAGCAAAAACAGGAAGGCAAAATGCCGCA
AAAAAGGGAATAAGGGCGACACGGAAATGTTGAATACTCATACTCTTCCTTTTTCAATATTATTGAAGCA
TTTATCAGGGTTATTGTCTCATGAGCGGATACATATTTGAATGTATTTAGAAAAATAAACAAATAGGGGT
TCCGCGCACTCGAGACTATATGTGAAGGCATGGCTATGGCACGGCAGACATTCCGCCAGATCATCAATAG
GCACCTTCGTACGCTGCAGGTCGACAACCCTTAATATAACTTCGTATAATGTATGCTATACGAAGTTATT
AGGTCTAGAGATCTGTTTAGCTTGCCTCGTCCCCGCCGGGTCACCCGGCCAGCGACATGGAGGCCCAGAA
TACCCTCCTTGACAGTCTTGACGTGCGCAGCTCAGGGGCATGATGTGACTGTCGCCCGTACATTTAGCCC
ATACATCCCCATGTATAATCATTTGCATCCATACATTTTGATGGCCGCACGGCGCGAAGCAAAAATTACG
GCTCCTCGCTGCAGACCTGCGAGCAGGGAAACGCTCCCCTCACAGACGCGTTGAATTGTCCCCACGCCGC
GCCCCTGTAGAGAAATATAAAAGGTTAGGATTTGCCACTGAGGTTCTTCTTTCATATACTTCCTTTTAAA
ATCTTGCTAGGATACAGTTCTCACATCACATCCGAACATAAACAAGGATCCATGCCACAATCTTGGGAAG
AATTGGCTGCTGACAAGAGAGCTAGATTGGCTAAGACTATCCCAGACGAATGGAAGGTTCAAACTTTGCC
AGCTGAAGACTCTGTTATCGACTTCCCAAAGAAGTCTGGTATCTTGTCTGAAGCTGAATTGAAGATCACT
GAAGCTTCTGCTGCTGACTTGGTTTCTAAGTTGGCTGCTGGTGAATTGACTTCTGTTGAAGTTACTTTGG
CTTTCTGTAAGAGAGCTGCTATCGCTCAACAATTGACTAACTGTGCTCACGAATTCTTCCCAGACGCTGC
TTTGGCTCAAGCTAGAGAATTGGACGAATACTACGCTAAGCACAAGAGACCAGTTGGTCCATTGCACGGT
TTGCCAATCTCTTTGAAGGACCAATTGAGAGTTAAGGGTTACGAAACTTCTATGGGTTACATCTCTTGGT
TGAACAAGTACGACGAAGGTGACTCTGTTTTGACTACTATGTTGAGAAAGGCTGGTGCTGTTTTCTACGT
TAAGACTTCTGTTCCACAAACTTTGATGGTTTGTGAAACTGTTAACAACATCATCGGTAGAACTGTTAAC
CCAAGAAACAAGAACTGGTCTTGTGGTGGTTCTTCTGGTGGTGAAGGTGCTATCGTTGGTATCAGAGGTG
GTGTTATCGGTGTTGGTACTGACATCGGTGGTTCTATCAGAGTTCCAGCTGCTTTCAACTTCTTGTACGG
TTTGAGACCATCTCACGGTAGATTGCCATACGCTAAGATGGCTAACTCTATGGAAGGTCAAGAAACTGTA
CACTCTGTTGTTGGTCCAATCACTCACTCTGTTGAAGACTTGAGATTGTTCACTAAGTCTGTTTTGGGTC
AAGAACCATGGAAGTACGACTCTAAGGTTATCCCAATGCCATGGAGACAATCTGAATCTGACATCATCGC
TTCTAAGATCAAGAACGGTGGTTTGAACATCGGTTACTACAACTTCGACGGTAACGTTTTGCCACACCCA
CCAATCTTGAGAGGTGTTGAAACTACTGTTGCTGCTTTGGCTAAGGCTGGTCACACTGTTACTCCATGGA
CTCCATACAAGCACGACTTCGGTCACGACTTGATCTCTCACATCTACGCTGCTGACGGTTCTGCTGACGT
TATGAGAGACATCTCTGCTTCTGGTGAACCAGCTATCCCAAACATCAAGGACTTGTTGAACCCAAACATC
AAGGCTGTTAACATGAACGAATTGTGGGACACTCACTTGCAAAAGTGGAACTACCAAATGGAATACTTGG
AAAAGTGGAGAGAAGCTGAAGAAAAGGCTGGTAAGGAATTGGACGCTATCATCGCTCCAATCACTCCAAC
TGCTGCTGTTAGACACGACCAATTCAGATACTACGGTTACGCTTCTGTTATCAACTTGTTGGACTTCACT
TCTGTTGTTGTTCCAGTTACTTTCGCTGACAAGAACATCGACAAGAAGAACGAATCTTTCAAGGCTGTTT
CTGAATTGGACGCTTTGGTTCAAGAAGAATACGACCCAGAAGCTTACCACGGTGCTCCAGTTGCTGTTCA
AGTTATCGGTAGAAGATTGTCTGAAGAAAGAACTTTGGCTATCGCTGAAGAAGTTGGTAAGTTGTTGGGT
AACGTTGTTACTCCATAACTCGAGCAGTACTGACAATAAAAAGATTCTTGTTTTCAAGAACTTGTCATTT
GTATAGTTTTTTTATATTGTAGTTGTTCTATTTTAATCAAATGTTAGCGTGATTTATATTTTTTTTCGCC
TCGACATCATCTGCCCAGATGCGAAGTTAAGTGCGCAGAAAGTAATATCATGCGTCAATCGTATGTGAAT
GCTGGTCGCTATACTGGAGCTCTCGAGAACCCTTAATATAACTTCGTATAATGTATGCTATACGAAGTTA
TTAGGTGATATCAGATCCACTAGTGGCCTATGCCACCTTTCGAGAGGACGATGCCCGTGTCTAAATGATT
CGACCAGCCTAAGAATGTTCAACCCCTCACTAAAGGGAACAAAAGCTGGAGCTTCTTTGAAAAGATAATG
TATGATTATGCTTTCACTCATATTTATACAGAAACTTGATGTTTTCTTTCGAGTATATACAAGGTGATTA
CATGTACGTTTGAAGTACAACTCTAGATTTTGTAGTGCCCTCTTGGGCTAGCGGTAAAGGTGCGCATTTT
TTCACACCCTACAATGTTCTGTTCAAAAGATTTTGGTCAAACGCTGTAGAAGTGAAAGTTGGTGCGCATG
TTTCGGCGTTCGAAACTTCTCCGCAGTGAAAGATAAATGATCACTTGAAGATTCTTTAGTGTGTTTTAGA
GCTAGAAATAGCAAGTTAAAATAAGGCTAGTCCGTTATCAACTTGAAAAAGTGGCACCGAGTCGGTGGTG
CTTTTTTTGTTTTTTATGTCTTCGAGTCATGTAATTAGTTATGTCACGCTTACGTTCACGCCCTCCACGC
ATTTAAGCATAAACACGCACTATGCCGTTCTTCTCATGTATATATATATACAGGCAACACGCAGATATAG
GTGCGACGTGAACAGTGAGCTGTATGTGCGCAGCTCGCGTTGCATTTTCGGAAGCGCTCGTTTTCGGAAA
CGCTTTGAAGTTCCTATTCCGAAGTTCCTATTCTGTAGAAAGTATAGGAACCTCAGAGCGCTTTTGAAAA
CCAAAAGCGCTCTGAAGACGCACTTTCAAAAAACCAAAAACGCACCGGACTGTAACGAGCTACTAAAATA
TTGCGAATACCGCTTCCACAAACATTGCTCAAAAGTATCTCTTTGCTATATATCTCTGTGCTATATCCCT
ATATAACCTACCCATCCACCTTTCGCTCCTTGAACTTGCATCTAAACTCGACCTCTACATTTTTTATGTT
TATCTCTAGTATTACTCTTTAGACAAAAAAATTGTAGTAAGAACTATTCATAGAGTGAATCGAAAACAAT
ACGAAAATGTAAACATTTCCTATACGTAGTATATAGAGACAAAATAGAAGAAACCGTTCATAATTTTCTG
ACCAATGAAGAATCATCAACGCTATCACTTTCTGTTCACAAAGTATGCGCAATCCACATCGGTATAGAAT
ATAATCGGGGATGCCTTTATCTTGAAAAAATGCACCCGCAGCTTCGCTAGTAATCAGTAAACGCGGGAAG
TGGAGTCAGGCTTTTTTTATGGAAGAGAAAATAGACACCAAAGTAGCCTTCTTCTAACCTTAACGGACCT
ACAGTGCAAAAAGTTATCAAGAGACTGCATTATAGAGCGCACAAAGGAGAAAAAAAGTAATCTAAGATGC
TTTGTTAGAAAAATAGCGCTCTCGGGATGCATTTTTGTAGAACAAAAAAGAAGTATAGATTCTTTGTTGG
TAAAATAGCGCTCTCGCGTTGCATTTCTGTTCTGTAAAAATGCAGCTCAGATTCTTTGTTTGAAAAATTA
GCGCTCTCGCGTTGCATTTTTGTTTTACAAAAATGAAGCACAGATTCTTCGTTGGTAAAATAGCGCTTTC
GCGTTGCATTTCTGTTCTGTAAAAATGCAGCTCAGATTCTTTGTTTGAAAAATTAGCGCTCTCGCGTTGC
ATTTTTGTTCTACAAAATGAAGCACAGATGCTTCGTTGGAGGGCGTGAACGTAAGCGTGACATAACTAAT
TACATGACTCGAAGACATAAAAAACAAAAAAAGCACCACCGACTCGGTGCCACTTTTTCAAGTTGATAAC
GGACTAGCCTTATTTTAACTTGCTATTTCTAGCTCTAAAACTCCTCCATAGAGAACGTATCGATCATTTA
TCTTTCACTGCGGAGAAGTTTCGAACGCCGAAACATGCGCAC
Features (pLannotate 1.2.2; 17 found; start..end, strand, type, name):
    522..1110    -  rep_origin     ori: high-copy-number ColE1/pMB1/pBR322/pUC origin of replication
   1281..2141    -  CDS            AmpR: β-lactamase; bla; confers resistance to ampicillin, carbenicillin, and related antibiotics
   2142..2246    -  promoter       AmpR promoter: bla
   2346..2379    -  protein_bind   loxP: Cre-mediated recombination occurs in the 8-bp core sequence (GCATACAT). Cre recombinase
   2434..2775    +  promoter       TEF promoter: Ashbya gossypii TEF promoter
   2782..4425    +  CDS            amdS: AMDS_EMENI - Experimental evidence at transcript level: Swiss-Prot protein existence level 2. Allows acetamide to be used as a sole carbon or nitrogen source. From Emericella nidulans (strain FGSC A4 / ATCC 38163 / CBS 112.46 / NRRL 194 / M139) (Aspergillus nidulans).
   4439..4636    +  terminator     TEF terminator: Ashbya gossypii TEF terminator
   4658..4691    -  protein_bind   loxP: Cre-mediated recombination occurs in the 8-bp core sequence (GCATACAT). Cre recombinase
   4814..5082    +  promoter       SNR52 promoter: promoter for the S. cerevisiae small nucleolar RNA gene SNR52
   5103..5177    +  misc_RNA       gRNA scaffold: guide RNA scaffold for the Streptococcus pyogenes CRISPR/Cas9 system
   5182..5201    +  terminator     SUP4 terminator: transcription terminator for the S. cerevisiae SUP4 tRNA gene
   5207..5246    +  terminator     CYC1 terminator (fragment): S. cerevisiae CYC1; transcription terminator for CYC1
   5247..6407    +  rep_origin     2μ ori: yeast 2μ plasmid origin of replication
   6408..6447    -  terminator     CYC1 terminator (fragment): S. cerevisiae CYC1; transcription terminator for CYC1
   6453..6472    -  terminator     SUP4 terminator: transcription terminator for the S. cerevisiae SUP4 tRNA gene
   6477..6551    -  misc_RNA       gRNA scaffold: guide RNA scaffold for the Streptococcus pyogenes CRISPR/Cas9 system
   6572..218     -  promoter       SNR52 promoter (across the origin): promoter for the S. cerevisiae small nucleolar RNA gene SNR52
