[The description below was written by a language model from this plasmid's Addgene catalogue record and pLannotate feature annotations shown in this document.]
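Description:
pROS11 is a yeast/E. coli shuttle vector for expressing Cas9 guide RNAs in Saccharomyces cerevisiae, derived from the p426-SNR52p-gRNA.CAN1.Y-SUP4t backbone. In bacteria it replicates at high copy from a ColE1/pUC-type origin and is selected with ampicillin through the bla gene. In yeast it is maintained as a multicopy episome by the 2μ origin and selected with the dominant amdS marker. This Aspergillus nidulans acetamidase gene, which allows growth on acetamide as a nitrogen source, is driven by the Ashbya gossypii TEF promoter and terminator. The marker cassette is flanked by two loxP sites annotated in the same orientation, an arrangement that would permit its excision by Cre recombinase, although the record does not describe this as an intended use.

The payload consists of two guide RNA expression cassettes placed in opposite orientations on either side of the 2μ origin. Each contains the S. cerevisiae SNR52 promoter, a 20-nucleotide spacer position, the Streptococcus pyogenes gRNA scaffold and the SUP4 terminator, followed by a short CYC1 terminator fragment. As deposited, the two spacers target the yeast CAN1 and ADE2 genes. Cas9 itself is not encoded on the plasmid, so it must be supplied separately by the host strain or another construct. The mirrored layout suits the recorded Gibson cloning approach for exchanging spacers, making the plasmid a template for building vectors that direct two simultaneous genomic edits. The depositor's sequence and the repository's sequencing result differ by a few bases in total length, around the TEF terminator, but carry identical annotated features.
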