Addgene plasmid #107925: pROS11
Purpose: amdS based Yeast/E.coli shuttle vector designed to clone and express Cas9 programming spacer
Depositing lab: Jean-Marc Daran. Depositing organization: Delft University of Technology. Publication: CRISPR/Cas9: a molecular Swiss army knife for simultaneous introduction of multiple genetic modifications in Saccharomyces cerevisiae. Mans R, van Rossum HM, Wijsman M, Backx A, Kuijpers NG, van den Broek M, Daran-Lapujade P, Pronk JT, van Maris AJ, Daran JM. FEMS Yeast Res. 2015 Mar;15(2). pii: fov004. doi: 10.1093/femsyr/fov004. Epub 2015 Mar 4. PubMed 25743786.
Backbone
  Vector backbone: p426-SNR52p-gRNA.CAN1.Y-SUP4t
  Backbone manufacturer: George Church (Addgene plasmid # 43803)
  Backbone size w/o insert (bp): 6615
  Vector type: Yeast Expression, CRISPR
  Selectable markers: amdS
Growth in bacteria
  Bacterial resistance: Ampicillin, 100 μg/mL
  Growth temperature: 37°C
  Growth strain: DH5alpha
  Copy number: High Copy
Gene/Insert
  Gene/Insert name: gRNA-CAN1.Y, gRNA-ADE2.Y
  gRNA/shRNA sequence: GATACGTTCTCTATGGAGGA, ACTTGAAGATTCTTTAGTGT
  Species: S. cerevisiae (budding yeast)
  Insert size (bp): 20
  Cloning method: Gibson Cloning
Terms and licenses: Academic/Nonprofit Terms; Industry Terms: Not Available to Industry
How to cite: pROS11 was a gift from Jean-Marc Daran (Addgene plasmid # 107925 ; http://n2t.net/addgene:107925 ; RRID:Addgene_107925)
